Addgene plasmid #141858: TFORF1642
Purpose: Lentiviral vector for overexpressing transcription factor ORFs with unique 24-bp barcodes. Barcodes facilitate identification of transcription factors in pooled screens.
Depositing lab: Feng Zhang. Depositing organization: Broad Institute. Publication: A transcription factor atlas of directed differentiation. Joung J, Ma S, Tay T, Geiger-Schuller KR, Kirchgatterer PC, Verdine VK, Guo B, Arias-Garcia MA, Allen WE, Singh A, Kuksenko O, Abudayyeh OO, Gootenberg JS, Fu Z, Macrae RK, Buenrostro JD, Regev A, Zhang F. Cell. 2023 Jan 5;186(1):209-229.e26. doi: 10.1016/j.cell.2022.11.026. PubMed 36608654.
Backbone
  Vector backbone: pLX_TRC317
  Backbone manufacturer: Broad Institute Genetic Perturbation Platform
  Backbone size w/o insert (bp): 8264
  Vector type: Mammalian Expression, Lentiviral
  Selectable markers: Puromycin
Growth in bacteria
  Bacterial resistance: Ampicillin, 100 μg/mL
  Growth temperature: 37°C
  Growth strain: NEB Stable
  Copy number: High Copy
Gene/Insert
  Gene/Insert name: ZNF426
  Species: H. sapiens (human)
  Insert size (bp): 1652
  Entrez Gene: ZNF426 (a.k.a. K-RBP)
  Promoter: EF1a
  Cloning method: Unknown
  Sequencing primers: 5′ GGGTGGAGACTGAAGTTAGGCCAG; 3′ CACATAGCGTAAAAGGAGCAACATAG
Terms and licenses: Academic/Nonprofit Terms; Industry Terms: Not Available to Industry
Depositor comments: NM_001300883,XM_017027293,ENST00000593003 . The transcription factor ORF portion of this plasmid was synthesized by Genewiz. Please test multiple small colonies in case of plasmid recombination. To make this collection available in a timely manner, a portion of this collection was not fully sequenced by Addgene. If an Addgene verified full plasmid sequence is not available, please contact us prior to placing an order to request the full sequence.
How to cite: TFORF1642 was a gift from Feng Zhang (Addgene plasmid # 141858 ; http://n2t.net/addgene:141858 ; RRID:Addgene_141858)
