[The description below was written by a language model from this plasmid's Addgene catalogue record and pLannotate feature annotations shown in this document.]
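Description:
TFORF1642 is a lentiviral mammalian expression plasmid built on the pLX_TRC317 backbone and carrying the human zinc-finger transcription factor ZNF426 (also known as K-RBP). It belongs to a barcoded transcription factor ORF collection: each member pairs a synthesized ORF with a unique 24-bp barcode, so that the overexpressed factor can be identified by sequencing in pooled screens, such as those for factors that drive directed differentiation. In bacteria the plasmid is maintained through a high-copy ColE1/pUC-type origin and ampicillin resistance (AmpR). An f1 origin and remnants of a lac/T7/T3 cloning region are also present. The depositor notes a risk of plasmid recombination, as is common for LTR-containing vectors.

The viral cassette has a third-generation, self-inactivating layout. An RSV promoter drives a truncated HIV-1 5' LTR, followed by the Ψ packaging signal with a gag fragment, the RRE for Rev-dependent export of the genomic RNA, a cPPT/CTS, and a ΔU3 3' LTR with a downstream SV40 polyadenylation signal. Within the provirus, an SV40 early promoter drives the puromycin N-acetyltransferase gene for selecting transduced cells. A full-length EF-1α promoter drives the ZNF426 ORF, and a downstream WPRE enhances transcript expression. The automated annotation matches only the first part of the roughly 1.65 kb insert to the ZNF426 reference protein, which may reflect the particular isoform listed in the depositor's transcript accessions. The barcode itself is not annotated in the feature table, so the record does not give its position. A short U6 promoter fragment sits between the insert and the WPRE, with no stated function.
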