Features (pLannotate 1.2.2; 31 found; start..end, strand, type, name):
      5..231     +  promoter       RSV promoter: Rous sarcoma virus enhancer/promoter
    232..412     +  LTR            5' LTR (truncated): truncated 5' long terminal repeat (LTR) from HIV-1
    459..584     +  misc_feature   HIV-1 Ψ: packaging signal of human immunodeficiency virus type 1
    568..931     +  CDS            HIV-1 gag (fragment): gag protein from human immunodeficiency virus 1; gag
   1077..1310    +  misc_feature   RRE: The Rev response element (RRE) of HIV-1 allows for Rev-dependent mRNA export from the nucleus to the cytoplasm.
   1687..1713    +  CDS            Rev (fragment): human immunodeficiency virus 1 (HIV-1) Rev protein; rev; enhances nuclear export of unspliced and incompletely spliced viral mRNAs
   1720..1743    +  promoter       SV40 promoter (fragment): SV40 early promoter
   1744..1815    +  promoter       SV40 promoter (fragment): SV40 enhancer and early promoter
   1839..1974    +  rep_origin     SV40 ori: SV40 origin of replication
   2020..2616    +  CDS            PuroR (fragment): puromycin N-acetyltransferase; pac from Streptomyces; confers resistance to puromycin
   2665..2782    +  misc_feature   cPPT/CTS: central polypurine tract and central termination sequence of HIV-1
   2847..2913    +  CDS            small t antigen (fragment): SV40 (simian virus 40) small t antigen
   2920..4098    +  promoter       EF-1α promoter: strong constitutive promoter for human elongation factor EF-1α
   4118..4729    +  CDS            ZNF426 (fragment): ZN426_HUMAN - Experimental evidence at protein level: Swiss-Prot protein existence level 1. May be involved in transcriptional regulation. From Homo sapiens (Human).
   5678..5731    +  promoter       U6 promoter (fragment): RNA polymerase III promoter for human U6 snRNA
   5773..6361    +  misc_feature   WPRE: woodchuck hepatitis virus posttranscriptional regulatory element
   6412..6431    +  misc_feature   cPPT/CTS (fragment): central polypurine tract and central termination sequence of HIV-1
   6433..6666    +  LTR            3' LTR (ΔU3): self-inactivating 3' long terminal repeat (LTR) from HIV-1
   6744..6865    +  polyA_signal   SV40 poly(A) signal: SV40 polyadenylation signal
   6905..7040    +  rep_origin     SV40 ori: SV40 origin of replication
   7061..7079    -  promoter       T7 promoter: promoter for bacteriophage T7 RNA polymerase
   7087..7242    +  CDS            lacZα (fragment): LacZα fragment of β-galactosidase; lacZ fragment
   7247..7675    +  rep_origin     f1 ori (sequence partly withheld): f1 bacteriophage origin of replication; arrow indicates direction of (+) strand synthesis
   7728..7832    +  promoter       AmpR promoter: bla
   7833..8693    +  CDS            AmpR: β-lactamase; bla; confers resistance to ampicillin, carbenicillin, and related antibiotics
   8864..9452    +  rep_origin     ori: high-copy-number ColE1/pMB1/pBR322/pUC origin of replication
   9635..9727    +  CDS            lacI (fragment): lac repressor; lacI; The lac repressor binds to the lac operator to inhibit transcription in E. coli. This inhibition can be relieved by adding lactose or isopropyl-β-D-thiogalactopyranoside (IPTG).
   9740..9761    +  protein_bind   CAP binding site: CAP binding activates transcription in the presence of cAMP. E. coli catabolite activator protein
   9776..9806    +  promoter       lac promoter: promoter for the E. coli lac operon
   9814..9830    +  protein_bind   lac operator: The lac repressor binds to the lac operator to inhibit transcription in E. coli. This inhibition can be relieved by adding lactose or isopropyl-β-D-thiogalactopyranoside (IPTG). lac repressor encoded by lacI
   9875..9893    +  promoter       T3 promoter: promoter for bacteriophage T3 RNA polymerase
>Addgene plasmid #141858 | TFORF1642 | addgene full sequence | sequence record 415044 | Addgene NGS Result
TTAATGTAGTCTTATGCAATACTCTTGTAGTCTTGCAACATGGTAACGATGAGTTAGCAACATGCCTTAC
AAGGAGAGAAAAAGCACCGTGCATGCCGATTGGTGGAAGTAAGGTGGTACGATCGTGCCTTATTAGGAAG
GCAACAGACGGGTCTGACATGGATTGGACGAACCACTGAATTGCCGCATTGCAGAGATATTGTATTTAAG
TGCCTAGCTCGATACATAAACGGGTCTCTCTGGTTAGACCAGATCTGAGCCTGGGAGCTCTCTGGCTAAC
TAGGGAACCCACTGCTTAAGCCTCAATAAAGCTTGCCTTGAGTGCTTCAAGTAGTGTGTGCCCGTCTGTT
GTGTGACTCTGGTAACTAGAGATCCCTCAGACCCTTTTAGTCAGTGTGGAAAATCTCTAGCAGTGGCGCC
CGAACAGGGACTTGAAAGCGAAAGGGAAACCAGAGGAGCTCTCTCGACGCAGGACTCGGCTTGCTGAAGC
GCGCACGGCAAGAGGCGAGGGGCGGCGACTGGTGAGTACGCCAAAAATTTTGACTAGCGGAGGCTAGAAG
GAGAGAGATGGGTGCGAGAGCGTCAGTATTAAGCGGGGGAGAATTAGATCGCGATGGGAAAAAATTCGGT
TAAGGCCAGGGGGAAAGAAAAAATATAAATTAAAACATATAGTATGGGCAAGCAGGGAGCTAGAACGATT
CGCAGTTAATCCTGGCCTGTTAGAAACATCAGAAGGCTGTAGACAAATACTGGGACAGCTACAACCATCC
CTTCAGACAGGATCAGAAGAACTTAGATCATTATATAATACAGTAGCAACCCTCTATTGTGTGCATCAAA
GGATAGAGATAAAAGACACCAAGGAAGCTTTAGACAAGATAGAGGAAGAGCAAAACAAAAGTAAGACCAC
CGCACAGCAAGCGGCCGCTGATCTTCAGACCTGGAGGAGGAGATATGAGGGACAATTGGAGAAGTGAATT
ATATAAATATAAAGTAGTAAAAATTGAACCATTAGGAGTAGCACCCACCAAGGCAAAGAGAAGAGTGGTG
CAGAGAGAAAAAAGAGCAGTGGGAATAGGAGCTTTGTTCCTTGGGTTCTTGGGAGCAGCAGGAAGCACTA
TGGGCGCAGCGTCAATGACGCTGACGGTACAGGCCAGACAATTATTGTCTGGTATAGTGCAGCAGCAGAA
CAATTTGCTGAGGGCTATTGAGGCGCAACAGCATCTGTTGCAACTCACAGTCTGGGGCATCAAGCAGCTC
CAGGCAAGAATCCTGGCTGTGGAAAGATACCTAAAGGATCAACAGCTCCTGGGGATTTGGGGTTGCTCTG
GAAAACTCATTTGCACCACTGCTGTGCCTTGGAATGCTAGTTGGAGTAATAAATCTCTGGAACAGATTTG
GAATCACACGACCTGGATGGAGTGGGACAGAGAAATTAACAATTACACAAGCTTAATACACTCCTTAATT
GAAGAATCGCAAAACCAGCAAGAAAAGAATGAACAAGAATTATTGGAATTAGATAAATGGGCAAGTTTGT
GGAATTGGTTTAACATAACAAATTGGCTGTGGTATATAAAATTATTCATAATGATAGTAGGAGGCTTGGT
AGGTTTAAGAATAGTTTTTGCTGTACTTTCTATAGTGAATAGAGTTAGGCAGGGATATTCACCATTATCG
TTTCAGACCCACCTCCCAACCCCGAGGGGACCCATGCATTGCATCTCAATTAGTCAGCAACCAGGTGTGG
AAAGTCCCCAGGCTCCCCAGCAGGCAGAAGTATGCAAAGCATGCGTCTCAATTAGTCAGCAACCATAGTC
CCGCCCCTAACTCCGCCCATCCCGCCCCTAACTCCGCCCAGTTCCGCCCATTCTCCGCCCCATGGCTGAC
TAATTTTTTTTATTTATGCAGAGGCCGAGGCCGCCTCGGCCTCTGAGCTATTCCAGAAGTAGTGAGGAGG
CTTTTTTGGAGGCCTAGGCTTTTGCAAAAAGCTTTCTAGAGGTACCACCGGAGCTTACCATGACCGAGTA
CAAGCCCACGGTGCGCCTCGCCACCCGCGACGACGTCCCCAGGGCCGTACGCACCCTCGCCGCCGCGTTC
GCCGACTACCCCGCCACGCGCCACACCGTCGATCCGGACCGCCACATCGAGCGGGTCACCGAGCTGCAAG
AACTCTTCCTCACGCGCGTCGGGCTCGACATCGGCAAGGTGTGGGTCGCGGACGACGGCGCCGCCGTGGC
GGTCTGGACCACGCCGGAGAGCGTCGAAGCGGGGGCGGTGTTCGCCGAGATCGGCCCGCGCATGGCCGAG
TTGAGCGGTTCCCGGCTGGCCGCGCAGCAACAGATGGAAGGCCTCCTGGCGCCGCACCGGCCCAAGGAGC
CCGCGTGGTTCCTGGCCACCGTCGGCGTCTCGCCCGACCACCAGGGCAAGGGTCTGGGCAGCGCCGTCGT
GCTCCCCGGAGTGGAGGCGGCCGAGCGCGCCGGGGTGCCCGCCTTCCTGGAGACCTCCGCGCCCCGCAAC
CTCCCCTTCTACGAGCGGCTCGGCTTCACCGTCACCGCCGACGTCGAGGTGCCCGAAGGACCGCGCACCT
GGTGCATGACCCGCAAGCCCGGTGCCAGTTAACGAATTCTAGATCTTGAGACAAATGGCAGTATTCATCC
ACAATTTTAAAAGAAAAGGGGGGATTGGGGGGTACAGTGCAGGGGAAAGAATAGTAGACATAATAGCAAC
AGACATACAAACTAAAGAATTACAAAAACAAATTACAAAAATTCAAAATTTTCGGGTTTATTACAGGGAC
AGCAGAGATCCACTTTGGCGCCGGCTCGAGGCCTGCAGGTGCAAAGATGGATAAAGTTTTAAACAGAGAG
GAATCTTTGCAGCTAATGGACCTTCTAGGTCTTGAAAGGAGTGGGAATTGGCTCCGGTGCCCGTCAGTGG
GCAGAGCGCACATCGCCCACAGTCCCCGAGAAGTTGGGGGGAGGGGTCGGCAATTGAACCGGTGCCTAGA
GAAGGTGGCGCGGGGTAAACTGGGAAAGTGATGTCGTGTACTGGCTCCGCCTTTTTCCCGAGGGTGGGGG
AGAACCGTATATAAGTGCAGTAGTCGCCGTGAACGTTCTTTTTCGCAACGGGTTTGCCGCCAGAACACAG
GTAAGTGCCGTGTGTGGTTCCCGCGGGCCTGGCCTCTTTACGGGTTATGGCCCTTGCGTGCCTTGAATTA
CTTCCACCTGGCTGCAGTACGTGATTCTTGATCCCGAGCTTCGGGTTGGAAGTGGGTGGGAGAGTTCGAG
GCCTTGCGCTTAAGGAGCCCCTTCGCCTCGTGCTTGAGTTGAGGCCTGGCCTGGGCGCTGGGGCCGCCGC
GTGCGAATCTGGTGGCACCTTCGCGCCTGTCTCGCTGCTTTCGATAAGTCTCTAGCCATTTAAAATTTTT
GATGACCTGCTGCGACGCTTTTTTTCTGGCAAGATAGTCTTGTAAATGCGGGCCAAGATCTGCACACTGG
TATTTCGGTTTTTGGGGCCGCGGGCGGCGACGGGGCCCGTGCGTCCCAGCGCACATGTTCGGCGAGGCGG
GGCCTGCGAGCGCGGCCACCGAGAATCGGACGGGGGTAGTCTCAAGCTGGCCGGCCTGCTCTGGTGCCTG
GCCTCGCGCCGCCGTGTATCGCCCCGCCCTGGGCGGCAAGGCTGGCCCGGTCGGCACCAGTTGCGTGAGC
GGAAAGATGGCCGCTTCCCGGCCCTGCTGCAGGGAGCTCAAAATGGAGGACGCGGCGCTCGGGAGAGCGG
GCGGGTGAGTCACCCACACAAAGGAAAAGGGCCTTTCCGTCCTCAGCCGTCGCTTCATGTGACTCCACGG
AGTACCGGGCGCCGTCCAGGCACCTCGATTAGTTCTCGAGCTTTTGGAGTACGTCGTCTTTAGGTTGGGG
GGAGGGGTTTTATGCGATGGAGTTTCCCCACACTGAGTGGGTGGAGACTGAAGTTAGGCCAGCTTGGCAC
TTGATGTAATTCTCCTTGGAATTTGCCCTTTTTGAGTTTGGATCTTGGTTCATTCTCAAGCCTCAGACAG
TGGTTCAAAGTTTTTTTCTTCCATTTCAGGTGTCGTGAGGCTAGCACCGCCACCATGGATTCAGTGACCT
TTGACGATGTGGCTGTGGACTTCACCCAGGAGGAGTGGACTTTACTGGACTCAACTCAGAGAAGCCTCTA
CAGTGACGTGATGCTGGAGAACTACAAGAACCTGGCCACAGTAGGAGGTCAGATCATCAAACCCAGTCTA
ATCTCTTGGTTGGAACAAGAAGAGTCAAGGACAGTTCAGGGAGGAGTTCTCCAAGGATGGGAAATGCGAC
TTGAAACCCAGTGGTCTATACTTCAGCAGGACTTTTTGAGGGGTCAGACATCCATTGGGATACAATTGGA
AGGAAAACACAATGGAAGGGAACTCTGTGACTGTGAGCAATGTGGAGAAGTCTTCAGTGAACACTCATGC
CTTAAGACGCACGTGAGAACTCAAAGTACAGGGAACACTCATGACTGTAATCAGTATGGAAAAGATTTCC
TTACCCTGTGTGAGAAAACCTCTACTGGTGAGAAACTTTCTGAGTTTAATCAGAGTGAAAAAATCTTCAG
CCTGACACCAAATATTGTATACCAGAGAACTAGCACACAAGAAAAGTCATTTGAATGTAGTCACTGTGGA
AAATCCTTCATTAATGAGTCATACCTTCAGGCACATATGAGAACTCACAATGGAGAAAAACTCTACGAAT
GGAGGAATTATGGGCCAGGTTTTATTGACTCTACAAGCCTTTCTGTGCTTATAGAAACCCTCAATGCAAA
AAAGCCCTACAAATGTAAGGAATGTGGAAAAGGCTATAGATACCCAGCCTACCTCAGTATTCACATGCGA
ACCCACACTGGGGAGAAACCATATGAATGTAAGGAATGTGGGAAAGCCTTCAATTATTCCAACTCATTTC
AGATACATGGAAGAACTCACACTGGAGAGAAACCCTATGTATGTAAGGAATGTGGGAAAGCCTTCACTCA
GTACTCGGGCCTTAGTATGCATGTACGATCTCACAGTGGAGACAAGCCCTATGAATGTAAGGAATGTGGG
AAATCCTTCCTTACATCCTCACGCCTTATTCAACATATAAGAACTCACACTGGAGAGAAGCCTTTTGTAT
GTGTTGAATGTGGGAAAGCCTTTGCAGTTTCCTCAAATCTTAGTGGACATTTGAGAACTCACACTGAAGA
GAAGGCCTGTGAGTGTAAGATATGTGGGAAAGTATTTGGGTATCCCTCATGTCTTAATAATCACATGCGA
ACGCACAGTGCCCAGAAACCATACACCTGTAAGGAATGTGGGAAGGCTTTTAACTATTCCACCCACCTTA
AAATTCACATGCGAATCCACACTGGAGAAAAACCCTATGAGTGTAAACAATGTGGAAAGGCCTTCAGTCA
TTCCAGTTCATTTCAAATACATGAAAGGACTCACACTGGAGAGAAACCCTATGAATGCAAGGAGTGTGGG
AAAGCCTTCACGTGTTCCAGTTCCTTTAGAATTCATGAAAAAACTCACACAGAAGAGAAACCCTATAAAT
GTCAGCAATGCGGGAAAGCTTACAGTCATCCCCGTTCACTTCGAAGACATGAACAAATTCACTAGTAATG
AACTAGTCCGTAACTTGAAAGTATTTCGATTTCTTGGCTTTATATATCTTGTGGAAAGGACGACTAGTGC
ACTCATCCGTATGATGCACGCGTTAAGTCGACAATCAACCTCTGGATTACAAAATTTGTGAAAGATTGAC
TGGTATTCTTAACTATGTTGCTCCTTTTACGCTATGTGGATACGCTGCTTTAATGCCTTTGTATCATGCT
ATTGCTTCCCGTATGGCTTTCATTTTCTCCTCCTTGTATAAATCCTGGTTGCTGTCTCTTTATGAGGAGT
TGTGGCCCGTTGTCAGGCAACGTGGCGTGGTGTGCACTGTGTTTGCTGACGCAACCCCCACTGGTTGGGG
CATTGCCACCACCTGTCAGCTCCTTTCCGGGACTTTCGCTTTCCCCCTCCCTATTGCCACGGCGGAACTC
ATCGCCGCCTGCCTTGCCCGCTGCTGGACAGGGGCTCGGCTGTTGGGCACTGACAATTCCGTGGTGTTGT
CGGGGAAATCATCGTCCTTTCCTTGGCTGCTCGCCTGTGTTGCCACCTGGATTCTGCGCGGGACGTCCTT
CTGCTACGTCCCTTCGGCCCTCAATCCAGCGGACCTTCCTTCCCGCGGCCTGCTGCCGGCTCTGCGGCCT
CTTCCGCGTCTTCGCCTTCGCCCTCAGACGAGTCGGATCTCCCTTTGGGCCGCCTCCCCGCGTCGACTTT
AAGACCAATGACTTACAAGGCAGCTGTAGATCTTAGCCACTTTTTAAAAGAAAAGGGGGGACTGGAAGGG
CTAATTCACTCCCAACGAAGACAAGATCTGCTTTTTGCTTGTACTGGGTCTCTCTGGTTAGACCAGATCT
GAGCCTGGGAGCTCTCTGGCTAACTAGGGAACCCACTGCTTAAGCCTCAATAAAGCTTGCCTTGAGTGCT
TCAAGTAGTGTGTGCCCGTCTGTTGTGTGACTCTGGTAACTAGAGATCCCTCAGACCCTTTTAGTCAGTG
TGGAAAATCTCTAGCAGTACGTATAGTAGTTCATGTCATCTTATTATTCAGTATTTATAACTTGCAAAGA
AATGAATATCAGAGAGTGAGAGGAACTTGTTTATTGCAGCTTATAATGGTTACAAATAAAGCAATAGCAT
CACAAATTTCACAAATAAAGCATTTTTTTCACTGCATTCTAGTTGTGGTTTGTCCAAACTCATCAATGTA
TCTTATCATGTCTGGCTCTAGCTATCCCGCCCCTAACTCCGCCCATCCCGCCCCTAACTCCGCCCAGTTC
CGCCCATTCTCCGCCCCATGGCTGACTAATTTTTTTTATTTATGCAGAGGCCGAGGCCGCCTCGGCCTCT
GAGCTATTCCAGAAGTAGTGAGGAGGCTTTTTTGGAGGCCTAGGGACGTACCCAATTCGCCCTATAGTGA
GTCGTATTACGCGCGCTCACTGGCCGTCGTTTTACAACGTCGTGACTGGGAAAACCCTGGCGTTACCCAA
CTTAATCGCCTTGCAGCACATCCCCCTTTCGCCAGCTGGCGTAATAGCGAAGAGGCCCGCACCGATCGCC
CTTCCCAACAGTTGCGCAGCCTGAATGGCGAATGGG
[124 nt withheld, positions 7247-7370]
C
[91 nt withheld, positions 7372-7462]
A
[49 nt withheld, positions 7464-7512]
CCTTTGACGTTGGAGTCCACGTTCTTT
[37 nt withheld, positions 7540-7576]
ACCCTATCTCGGTCTATTCTTTTGATTTATAAGGGATTTTGCCGATTTCGGCCTATTGGTTAAAAAATGA
GCTGATTTAACAAAAATTTAACGCGAATTTTAACAAAATATTAACGCTTACAATTTAGGTGGCACTTTTC
GGGGAAATGTGCGCGGAACCCCTATTTGTTTATTTTTCTAAATACATTCAAATATGTATCCGCTCATGAG
ACAATAACCCTGATAAATGCTTCAATAATATTGAAAAAGGAAGAGTATGAGTATTCAACATTTCCGTGTC
GCCCTTATTCCCTTTTTTGCGGCATTTTGCCTTCCTGTTTTTGCTCACCCAGAAACGCTGGTGAAAGTAA
AAGATGCTGAAGATCAGTTGGGTGCACGAGTGGGTTACATCGAACTGGATCTCAACAGCGGTAAGATCCT
TGAGAGTTTTCGCCCCGAAGAACGTTTTCCAATGATGAGCACTTTTAAAGTTCTGCTATGTGGCGCGGTA
TTATCCCGTATTGACGCCGGGCAAGAGCAACTCGGTCGCCGCATACACTATTCTCAGAATGACTTGGTTG
AGTACTCACCAGTCACAGAAAAGCATCTTACGGATGGCATGACAGTAAGAGAATTATGCAGTGCTGCCAT
AACCATGAGTGATAACACTGCGGCCAACTTACTTCTGACAACGATCGGAGGACCGAAGGAGCTAACCGCT
TTTTTGCACAACATGGGGGATCATGTAACTCGCCTTGATCGTTGGGAACCGGAGCTGAATGAAGCCATAC
CAAACGACGAGCGTGACACCACGATGCCTGTAGCAATGGCAACAACGTTGCGCAAACTATTAACTGGCGA
ACTACTTACTCTAGCTTCCCGGCAACAATTAATAGACTGGATGGAGGCGGATAAAGTTGCAGGACCACTT
CTGCGCTCGGCCCTTCCGGCTGGCTGGTTTATTGCTGATAAATCTGGAGCCGGTGAGCGTGGGTCTCGCG
GTATCATTGCAGCACTGGGGCCAGATGGTAAGCCCTCCCGTATCGTAGTTATCTACACGACGGGGAGTCA
GGCAACTATGGATGAACGAAATAGACAGATCGCTGAGATAGGTGCCTCACTGATTAAGCATTGGTAACTG
TCAGACCAAGTTTACTCATATATACTTTAGATTGATTTAAAACTTCATTTTTAATTTAAAAGGATCTAGG
TGAAGATCCTTTTTGATAATCTCATGACCAAAATCCCTTAACGTGAGTTTTCGTTCCACTGAGCGTCAGA
CCCCGTAGAAAAGATCAAAGGATCTTCTTGAGATCCTTTTTTTCTGCGCGTAATCTGCTGCTTGCAAACA
AAAAAACCACCGCTACCAGCGGTGGTTTGTTTGCCGGATCAAGAGCTACCAACTCTTTTTCCGAAGGTAA
CTGGCTTCAGCAGAGCGCAGATACCAAATACTGTTCTTCTAGTGTAGCCGTAGTTAGGCCACCACTTCAA
GAACTCTGTAGCACCGCCTACATACCTCGCTCTGCTAATCCTGTTACCAGTGGCTGCTGCCAGTGGCGAT
AAGTCGTGTCTTACCGGGTTGGACTCAAGACGATAGTTACCGGATAAGGCGCAGCGGTCGGGCTGAACGG
GGGGTTCGTGCACACAGCCCAGCTTGGAGCGAACGACCTACACCGAACTGAGATACCTACAGCGTGAGCT
ATGAGAAAGCGCCACGCTTCCCGAAGGGAGAAAGGCGGACAGGTATCCGGTAAGCGGCAGGGTCGGAACA
GGAGAGCGCACGAGGGAGCTTCCAGGGGGAAACGCCTGGTATCTTTATAGTCCTGTCGGGTTTCGCCACC
TCTGACTTGAGCGTCGATTTTTGTGATGCTCGTCAGGGGGGCGGAGCCTATGGAAAAACGCCAGCAACGC
GGCCTTTTTACGGTTCCTGGCCTTTTGCTGGCCTTTTGCTCACATGTTCTTTCCTGCGTTATCCCCTGAT
TCTGTGGATAACCGTATTACCGCCTTTGAGTGAGCTGATACCGCTCGCCGCAGCCGAACGACCGAGCGCA
GCGAGTCAGTGAGCGAGGAAGCGGAAGAGCGCCCAATACGCAAACCGCCTCTCCCCGCGCGTTGGCCGAT
TCATTAATGCAGCTGGCACGACAGGTTTCCCGACTGGAAAGCGGGCAGTGAGCGCAACGCAATTAATGTG
AGTTAGCTCACTCATTAGGCACCCCAGGCTTTACACTTTATGCTTCCGGCTCGTATGTTGTGTGGAATTG
TGAGCGGATAACAATTTCACACAGGAAACAGCTATGACCATGATTACGCCAAGCGCGCAATTAACCCTCA
CTAAAGGGAACAAAAGCTGGAGCTGCAAGC
