>Addgene plasmid #141858 | TFORF1642 | depositor partial sequence | sequence record 277711 | Insert
ACCGCCACCATGGATTCAGTGACCTTTGACGATGTGGCTGTGGACTTCACCCAGGAGGAGTGGACTTTAC
TGGACTCAACTCAGAGAAGCCTCTACAGTGACGTGATGCTGGAGAACTACAAGAACCTGGCCACAGTAGG
AGGTCAGATCATCAAACCCAGTCTAATCTCTTGGTTGGAACAAGAAGAGTCAAGGACAGTTCAGGGAGGA
GTTCTCCAAGGATGGGAAATGCGACTTGAAACCCAGTGGTCTATACTTCAGCAGGACTTTTTGAGGGGTC
AGACATCCATTGGGATACAATTGGAAGGAAAACACAATGGAAGGGAACTCTGTGACTGTGAGCAATGTGG
AGAAGTCTTCAGTGAACACTCATGCCTTAAGACGCACGTGAGAACTCAAAGTACAGGGAACACTCATGAC
TGTAATCAGTATGGAAAAGATTTCCTTACCCTGTGTGAGAAAACCTCTACTGGTGAGAAACTTTCTGAGT
TTAATCAGAGTGAAAAAATCTTCAGCCTGACACCAAATATTGTATACCAGAGAACTAGCACACAAGAAAA
GTCATTTGAATGTAGTCACTGTGGAAAATCCTTCATTAATGAGTCATACCTTCAGGCACATATGAGAACT
CACAATGGAGAAAAACTCTACGAATGGAGGAATTATGGGCCAGGTTTTATTGACTCTACAAGCCTTTCTG
TGCTTATAGAAACCCTCAATGCAAAAAAGCCCTACAAATGTAAGGAATGTGGAAAAGGCTATAGATACCC
AGCCTACCTCAGTATTCACATGCGAACCCACACTGGGGAGAAACCATATGAATGTAAGGAATGTGGGAAA
GCCTTCAATTATTCCAACTCATTTCAGATACATGGAAGAACTCACACTGGAGAGAAACCCTATGTATGTA
AGGAATGTGGGAAAGCCTTCACTCAGTACTCGGGCCTTAGTATGCATGTACGATCTCACAGTGGAGACAA
GCCCTATGAATGTAAGGAATGTGGGAAATCCTTCCTTACATCCTCACGCCTTATTCAACATATAAGAACT
CACACTGGAGAGAAGCCTTTTGTATGTGTTGAATGTGGGAAAGCCTTTGCAGTTTCCTCAAATCTTAGTG
GACATTTGAGAACTCACACTGAAGAGAAGGCCTGTGAGTGTAAGATATGTGGGAAAGTATTTGGGTATCC
CTCATGTCTTAATAATCACATGCGAACGCACAGTGCCCAGAAACCATACACCTGTAAGGAATGTGGGAAG
GCTTTTAACTATTCCACCCACCTTAAAATTCACATGCGAATCCACACTGGAGAAAAACCCTATGAGTGTA
AACAATGTGGAAAGGCCTTCAGTCATTCCAGTTCATTTCAAATACATGAAAGGACTCACACTGGAGAGAA
ACCCTATGAATGCAAGGAGTGTGGGAAAGCCTTCACGTGTTCCAGTTCCTTTAGAATTCATGAAAAAACT
CACACAGAAGAGAAACCCTATAAATGTCAGCAATGCGGGAAAGCTTACAGTCATCCCCGTTCACTTCGAA
GACATGAACAAATTCACTAGTAATGAACTAGTCCGTAACTTGAAAGTATTTCGATTTCTTGGCTTTATAT
ATCTTGTGGAAAGGACGACTAGTGCACTCATCCGTATGATGC
