>Addgene plasmid #141858 | TFORF1642 | depositor partial sequence | sequence record 277712 | Barcode
CTAGTGCACTCATCCGTATGATGC
